>Addgene plasmid #10693 | 1306 pSG5L HA FKHR wt | addgene partial sequence | sequence record 17654 | 10693 with T7
GACGTGCCCGACACGCCTCCCTCGGATCCATGGCCGAGGCGCCTCAGGTGGTGGAGATCGACCCGGACTT
CGAGCCGCTGCCCCGGCCGCGCTCGTGCACCTGGCCGCTGCCCAGGCCGGAGTTTAGCCAGTCCAACTCG
GCCACCTCCAGCCCGGCGCCGTCGGGCAGCGCGGCTGCCAACCCCGACGCCGCGGCGGGCCTGCCCTCGG
CCTCGGCTGCCGCTGTCAGCGCCGACTTCATGAGCAACCTGAGCTTGCTGGAGGAGAGCGAGGACTTCCC
GCAGGCGCCCGGCTCCGTGGCGGCGGCGGTGGCGGCGGCGGCCGCCGCGGCCGCCACCGGGGGGCTGTGC
GGGGACTTCCAGGGCCCGGAGGCGGGCTGCCTGCACCCAGCGCCACCGCAGCCCCCGCCGCCCGGGCCGC
TGTCGCAGCACCCGCCGGTGCCCCCCGCCGCCGCTGGGCCGCTCGCGGGGCAGCCGCGCAAGAGCAGCTC
GTCCCGCCGCAACGCGTGGGGCAACCTGTCCTACGCCGACCTCATCACCAAGGCCATCGAGAGCTCGGCG
GAGAAGCGGCTCACGCTGTCGCAGATCTACGAGTGGATGGTCAAGAGCGGTGCCCTACTTCAAGGATAAC
GGTGACAGCAACAGCTCGGCGGGCTGGAAGAATTCAATTCGTCATAATCTGTCCCTACACAGCAAGTTCA
TTCGTGTGCAGAAATGAAGGAACTG
