[The description below was written by a language model from this plasmid's Addgene catalogue record.]
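Description:
1306 pSG5L HA FKHR wt is a mammalian expression plasmid built on the pSG5L backbone (about 4 kb without insert) that carries the wild-type human FKHR coding sequence, now known as FOXO1 (also FOXO1A or FKH1). The insert is roughly 2 kb and was placed between BamHI and XhoI sites, both of which remain intact, so the cDNA can be excised or swapped as a cassette. An HA epitope tag encoded by the backbone lies upstream of the cloning site, giving an N-terminally HA-tagged FOXO1 protein that can be detected or immunoprecipitated with anti-HA antibodies. The plasmid is maintained in E. coli as a high-copy construct under ampicillin selection. No mammalian selection marker is listed.

The record does not state which promoter drives expression, and no feature table is provided. A T7 primer is listed for sequencing from the 5′ end, which indicates a T7 promoter site upstream of the insert. pSG5-family vectors generally use an SV40 early promoter for expression in transfected mammalian cells, but this is not confirmed for this construct.

FOXO1 is a forkhead-family transcription factor whose activity and subcellular localisation are regulated by phosphorylation downstream of PI3K/Akt signalling. The "wt" designation marks this as the unmutated form, so it would naturally serve as the reference for comparison with mutant versions, although the record does not describe any. Its likely use is transient overexpression of tagged FOXO1 in cultured mammalian cells, for example to study the protein's localisation, interactions or transcriptional activity, though the record gives no specific purpose.
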