Addgene plasmid #10693: 1306 pSG5L HA FKHR wt
Depositing lab: William Sellers.
Backbone
  Vector backbone: pSG5L
  Backbone size w/o insert (bp): 4000
  Vector type: Mammalian Expression
Growth in bacteria
  Bacterial resistance: Ampicillin, 100 μg/mL
  Growth temperature: 37°C
  Growth strain: DH5alpha
  Copy number: High Copy
Gene/Insert
  Gene/Insert name: FKHR (alt name: FOXO1A)
  Species: H. sapiens (human)
  Insert size (bp): 2000
  Entrez Gene: FOXO1 (a.k.a. FKH1, FKHR, FOXO1A)
  Tag / fusion protein: HA (N terminal on backbone)
  Cloning method: Restriction Enzyme; 5′ cloning site BamHI (not destroyed); 3′ cloning site XhoI (not destroyed)
  Sequencing primers: 5′ T7
Terms and licenses: Academic/Nonprofit Terms; Industry Terms: Not Available to Industry
How to cite: 1306 pSG5L HA FKHR wt was a gift from William Sellers (Addgene plasmid # 10693 ; http://n2t.net/addgene:10693 ; RRID:Addgene_10693)
